>Addgene plasmid #81216 | pHU6_Ch12_62418577-gRNA-for | depositor full sequence | sequence record 158321 | pHU6_Ch12_62418577-gRNA-for sequence 2191 bps
CATCCTTCGGCGCGATTTTGCCGGTTACTGCGCTGTACCAAATGCGGGACAACGTAAGCACTACATTTCG
CTCATCGCCAGCCCAGTCGGGCGGCGAGTTCCATAGCGTTAAGGTTTCATTTAGCGCCTCAAATAGATCC
TGTTCAGGAACCGGATCAAAGAGTTCCTCCGCCGCTGGACCTACCAAGGCAACGCTATGTTCTCTTGCTT
TTGTCAGCAAGATAGCCAGATCAATGTCGATCGTGGCTGGCTCGAAGATACCTGCAAGAATGTCATTGCG
CTGCCATTCTCCAAATTGCAGTTCGCGCTTAGCTGGATAACGCCACGGAATGATGTCGTCGTGCACAACA
ATGGTGACTTCTACAGCGCGGAGAATCTCGCTCTCTCCAGGGGAAGCCGAAGTTTCCAAAAGGTCGTTGA
TCAAAGCTCGCCGCGTTGTTTCATCAAGCCTTACGGTCACCGTAACCAGCAAATCAATATCACTGTGTGG
CTTCAGGCCGCCATCCACTGCGGAGCCGTACAAATGTACGGCCAGCAACGTCGGTTCGAGATGGCGCTCG
ATGACGCCAACTACCTCTGATAGTTGAGTCGATACTTCGGCGATCACCGCTTCCCTCATACTCTTCCTTT
TTCAATATTATTGAAGCATTTATCAGGGTTATTGTCTCATGAGCGGATACATATTTGAATGTATTTAGAA
AAATAAACAAATATGGGTTCCGCGCACATTTCCCCGAAAAGTGCCACCTGACGTCGCTAGCTGTACAAAA
AAGCAGGCTTTAAAGGAACCAATTCATTCGACTGGATCCAAGGTCGGGCAGGAAGAGGGCCTATTTCCCA
TGATTCCTTCATATTTGCATATACGATACAAGGCTGTTAGAGAGATAATTAGAATTAATTTGACTGTAAA
CACAAAGATATTAGTACAAAATACGTGACGTAGAAAGTAATAATTTCTTGGGTAGTTTGCAGTTTTAAAA
TTATGTTTTAAAATGGACTATCATATGCTTACCGTAACTTGAAAGTATTTCGATTTCTTGGCTTTATATA
TCTTGTGGAAAGGACGAAACACCGAAATAGCACAATGAATGGAAGTTTTAGAGCTAGAAATAGCAAGTTA
AAATAAGGCTAGTCCGTTATCAACTTGAAAAAGTGGCACCGAGTCGGTGCTTTTTTTTCTCGAGGTACCT
CTCTACATATGACATGTGAGCAAAAGGCCAGCAAAAGGCCAGGAACCGTAAAAAGGCCGCGTTGCTGGCG
TTTTTCCATAGGCTCCGCCCCCCTGACGAGCATCACAAAAATCGACGCTCAAGTCAGAGGTGGCGAAACC
CGACAGGACTATAAAGATACCAGGCGTTTCCCCCTGGAAGCTCCCTCGTGCGCTCTCCTGTTCCGACCCT
GCCGCTTACCGGATACCTGTCCGCCTTTCTCCCTTCGGGAAGCGTGGCGCTTTCTCATAGCTCACGCTGT
AGGTATCTCAGTTCGGTGTAGGTCGTTCGCTCCAAGCTGGGCTGTGTGCACGAACCCCCCGTTCAGCCCG
ACCGCTGCGCCTTATCCGGTAACTATCGTCTTGAGTCCAACCCGGTAAGACACGACTTATCGCCACTGGC
AGCAGCCACTGGTAACAGGATTAGCAGAGCGAGGTATGTAGGCGGTGCTACAGAGTTCTTGAAGTGGTGG
CCTAACTACGGCTACACTAGAAGAACAGTATTTGGTATCTGCGCTCTGCTGAAGCCAGTTACCTTCGGAA
AAAGAGTTGGTAGCTCTTGATCCGGCAAACAAACCACCGCTGGTAGCGGTGGTTTTTTTGTTTGCAAGCA
GCAGATTACGCGCAGAAAAAAAGGATCTCAAGAAGATCCTTTGATCTTTTCTACGGGGTCTGACGCTCAG
TGGAACGAAAACTCACGTTAAGGGATTTTGGTCATGAGATTATCAAAAAGGATCTTCACCTAGATCCTTT
TAAATTAAAAATGAAGTTTTAAATCAATCTAAAGTATATATGAGTAAACTTGGTCTGACAGTTTGCCGAC
TACCTTGGTGATCTCGCCTTTCACGTAGTGGACAAATTCTTCCAACTGATCTGCGCGCGAGGCCAAGCGA
TCTTCTTCTTGTCCAAGATAAGCCTGTCTAGCTTCAAGTATGACGGGCTGATACTGGGCCGGCAGGCGCT
CCATTGCCCAGTCGGCAGCGA
Features (pLannotate 1.2.2; 6 found; start..end, strand, type, name):
    620..711     -  promoter       AmpR promoter: bla
    762..779     +  protein_bind   attB1 (fragment): mutant version of attB; recombination site for the Gateway® BP reaction BP Clonase™
    825..1065    +  promoter       U6 promoter: RNA polymerase III promoter for human U6 snRNA
   1095..1170    +  misc_RNA       gRNA scaffold: guide RNA scaffold for the Streptococcus pyogenes CRISPR/Cas9 system
   1263..1851    -  rep_origin     ori: high-copy-number ColE1/pMB1/pBR322/pUC origin of replication
   2022..619     -  CDS            aadA (across the origin): S3AD_ECOLX - Experimental evidence at protein level: Swiss-Prot protein existence level 1. Mediates bacterial resistance to the antibiotics streptomycin and spectinomycin. From Escherichia coli.
