[The description below was written by a language model from this plasmid's Addgene catalogue record and pLannotate feature annotations shown in this document.]
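Description:
pHU6_Ch12_62418577-gRNA-for is a small (about 2.2 kb) mammalian guide RNA expression plasmid built on the pHU6 backbone, specifically the spectinomycin-resistant pHu6-gRNA-NT1 derivative. It is propagated in E. coli from a high-copy ColE1/pUC-type origin and selected through an aadA gene, which confers spectinomycin and streptomycin resistance. In the annotated sequence aadA lies directly downstream of a bla (AmpR) promoter in the same orientation, suggesting that this promoter drives the marker. There is no mammalian selection marker or reporter among the annotated features, so the plasmid is suited to transient co-transfection rather than stable selection. A short attB1 fragment upstream of the expression cassette appears to be a leftover of the backbone's construction rather than a functional Gateway site.

The payload is a single RNA polymerase III transcription unit. The human U6 promoter drives a targeting spacer, which occupies the short gap between the promoter and the Streptococcus pyogenes Cas9 gRNA scaffold. According to the record, the spacer is directed at a pseudo-gix site on human chromosome 12 (position 62418577), and this "for" guide targets the 3' region of that site as carried in the pCALNL_Ch12 reporter plasmid. The associated work concerns a programmable Cas9–serine recombinase fusion active in mammalian cells. The guide is therefore presumably supplied along with the fusion protein, the reporter and a partner guide for the other side of the site, bringing the recombinase to the gix-like sequence. The record does not spell out that experimental arrangement, and the cloning method used to insert the spacer is listed as unknown.
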