Addgene plasmid #81216: pHU6_Ch12_62418577-gRNA-for
Purpose: pHu6-gRNA-NT1_SpecR backbone, gRNA for targeting the 3' region of pCALNL_Ch12 reporter
Depositing lab: David Liu. Depositing organization: Harvard University. Publication: A programmable Cas9-serine recombinase fusion protein that operates on DNA sequences in mammalian cells. Chaikind B, Bessen JL, Thompson DB, Hu JH, Liu DR. Nucleic Acids Res. 2016 Aug 11. pii: gkw707. 10.1093/nar/gkw707 PubMed 27515511.
Backbone
  Vector backbone: pHU6
  Backbone size w/o insert (bp): 2200
  Total vector size (bp): 2200
  Vector type: Mammalian Expression
Growth in bacteria
  Bacterial resistance: Spectinomycin, 50 μg/mL
  Growth temperature: 37°C
  Growth strain: DH5alpha
  Copy number: High Copy
Gene/Insert
  Gene/Insert name: hU6 expression of gRNA
  gRNA/shRNA sequence: Ch12 psuedo gix site at 62418577
  Species: H. sapiens (human)
  Promoter: U6
  Cloning method: Unknown
  Sequencing primers: 5′ AAAAAAAGCACCGACTCGGTG
Terms and licenses: Academic/Nonprofit Terms; Industry Terms: Not Available to Industry
How to cite: pHU6_Ch12_62418577-gRNA-for was a gift from David Liu (Addgene plasmid # 81216 ; http://n2t.net/addgene:81216 ; RRID:Addgene_81216)
