>Addgene plasmid #81216 | pHU6_Ch12_62418577-gRNA-for | addgene partial sequence | sequence record 163273 | hU6-F 5'-GAGGGCCTATTTCCCATGATT-3'
AGGCTGTTAGAGAGATAATTAGAATTAATTTGACTGTAAACACAAAGATATTAGTACAAAATACGTGACG
TAGAAAGTAATAATTTCTTGGGTAGTTTGCAGTTTTAAAATTATGTTTTAAAATGGACTATCATATGCTT
ACCGTAACTTGAAAGTATTTCGATTTCTTGGCTTTATATATCTTGTGGAAAGGACGAAACACCGAAATAG
CACAATGAATGGAAGTTTTAGAGCTAGAAATAGCAAGTTAAAATAAGGCTAGTCCGTTATCAACTTGAAA
AAGTGGCACCGAGTCGGTGCTTTTTTTTCTCGAGGTACCTCTCTACATATGACATGTGAGCAAAAGGCCA
GCAAAAGGCCAGGAACCGTAAAAAGGCCGCGTTGCTGGCGTTTTTCCATAGGCTCCGCCCCCCTGACGAG
CATCACAAAAATCGACGCTCAAGTCAGAGGTGGCGAAACCCGACAGGACTATAAAGATACCAGGCGTTTC
CCCCTGGAAGCTCCCTCGTGCGCTCTCCTGTTCCGACCCTGCCGCTTACCGGATACCTGTCCGCCTTTCT
CCCTTCGGGAAGCGTGGCGCTTTCTCATAGCTCACGCTGTAGGTATCTCAGTTCGGTGTAGGTCGTTCGC
TCCAAGCTGGGCTGTGTGCACGAACCCCCCGTTCAGCCCGACCGCTGCGCCTTATCCGGTAACTATCGTC
TTGAGTCCAACCCGGTAAGACACGACTTATCGCCACTGGCAGCAGCCACTGGTAACAGGATTAGCAGAGC
GAGGTATGTAGGCGGTGCTACAGAGTTCTTGAAGTGGTGGCCTAACTACGGCTACACTAGAAGA
