>Addgene plasmid #81216 | pHU6_Ch12_62418577-gRNA-for | addgene partial sequence | sequence record 163274 | StrepPyoCas9-5UTR-F 5'-CGGTGCCACTTTTTCAAGTTG-3'
ACTTGCTATTTCTAGCTCTAAAACTTCCATTCATTGTGCTATTTCGGTGTTTCGTCCTTTCCACAAGATA
TATAAAGCCAAGAAATCGAAATACTTTCAAGTTACGGTAAGCATATGATAGTCCATTTTAAAACATAATT
TTAAAACTGCAAACTACCCAAGAAATTATTACTTTCTACGTCACGTATTTTGTACTAATATCTTTGTGTT
TACAGTCAAATTAATTCTAATTATCTCTCTAACAGCCTTGTATCGTATATGCAAATATGAAGGAATCATG
GGAAATAGGCCCTCTTCCTGCCCGACCTTGGATCCAGTCGAATGAATTGGTTCCTTTAAAGCCTGCTTTT
TTGTACAGCTAGCGACGTCAGGTGGCACTTTTCGGGGAAATGTGCGCGGAACCCATATTTGTTTATTTTT
CTAAATACATTCAAATATGTATCCGCTCATGAGACAATAACCCTGATAAATGCTTCAATAATATTGAAAA
AGGAAGAGTATGAGGGAAGCGGTGATCGCCGAAGTATCGACTCAACTATCAGAGGTAGTTGGCGTCATCG
AGCGCCATCTCGAACCGACGTTGCTGGCCGTACATTTGTACGGCTCCGCAGTGGATGGCGGCCTGAAGCC
ACACAGTGATATTGATTTGCTGGTTACGGTGACCGTAAGGCTTGATGAAACAACGCGGCGAGCTTTGATC
AACGACCTTTTGGAAACTTCGGCTTCCCCTGGAGAGAGCGAGATTCTCCGCGCTGTAGAAGTCAC
